>Addgene plasmid #102667 | pZH514 | addgene full sequence | sequence record 199386 | Addgene NGS Result
TCCCTATCAGTGATAGAGATTGACATCCCTATCAGTGATAGAGATACTGAGCACATCAGCAGGACGCACT
GACCGAATTCATTAAAGAGGAGAAAGGTACCGCATGAGTAAAGGAGAAGAACTTTTCACTGGAGTTGTCC
CAATTCTTGTTGAATTAGATGGTGATGTTAATGGGCACAAATTTTCTGTCAGTGGAGAGGGTGAAGGTGA
TGCAACATACGGAAAACTTACCCTTAAATTTATTTGCACTACTGGAAAACTACCTGTTCCATGGCCAACA
CTTGTCACTACTTTCGCGTATGGTCTTCAATGCTTTGCGAGATACCCAGATCATATGAAACAGCATGACT
TTTTCAAGAGTGCCATGCCCGAAGGTTATGTACAGGAAAGAACTATATTTTTCAAAGATGACGGGAACTA
CAAGACACGTGCTGAAGTCAAGTTTGAAGGTGATACCCTTGTTAATAGAATCGAGTTAAAAGGTATTGAT
TTTAAAGAAGATGGAAACATTCTTGGACACAAATTGGAATACAACTATAACTCACACAATGTATACATCA
TGGCAGACAAACAAAAGAATGGAATCAAAGTTAACTTCAAAATTAGACACAACATTGAAGATGGAAGCGT
TCAACTAGCAGACCATTATCAACAAAATACTCCAATTGGCGATGGCCCTGTCCTTTTACCAGACAACCAT
TACCTGTCCACACAATCTGCCCTTTCGAAAGATCCCAACGAAAAGAGAGACCACATGGTCCTTCTTGAGT
TTGTAACAGCTGCTGGGATTACACATGGCATGGATGAACTATACAAATAATAATCTAGCCATGGTACGCG
TGCTAGAGGCATCAAATAAAACGAAAGGCTCAGTCGAAAGACTGGGCCTTTCGTTTTATAAGCTTGGCGT
AATCATGGTCATAGCTGTTTCCTGTGTGAAATTGTTATCCGCTCACAATTCCACACAACATACGAGCCGG
AAGCATAAAGTGTAAAGCCTGGGGTGCCTAATGAGTGAGCTAACTCACATTAATTGCGTTGCGCTCACTG
CCCGCTTTCCAGTCGGGAAACCTGTCGTGCCAGCTGCATTAATGAATCGGCCAACGCGCGGGGAGAGGCG
GTTTGCGTATTGGGCGCTCTTCCGCTTCCTCGCTCACTGACTCGCTGCGCTCGGTCGTTCGGCTGCGGCG
AGCGGTATCAGCTCACTCAAAGGCGGTAATACGGTTATCCACAGAATCAGGGGATAACGCAGGAAAGAAC
ATGTGAGCAAAAGGCCAGCAAAAGGCCAGGAACCGTAAAAAGGCGCGCTAGCGGAGTGTATACTGGCTTA
CTATGTTGGCACTGATGAGGGTGTCAGTGAAGTGCTTCATGTGGCAGGAGAAAAAAGGCTGCACCGGTGC
GTCAGCAGAATATGTGATACAGGATATATTCCGCTTCCTCGCTCACTGACTCGCTACGCTCGGTCGTTCG
ACTGCGGCGAGCGGAAATGGCTTACGAACGGGGCGGAGATTTCCTGGAAGATGCCAGGAAGATACTTAAC
AGGGAAGTGAGAGGGCCGCGGCAAAGCCGTTTTTCCATAGGCTCCGCCCCCCTGACAAGCATCACGAAAT
CTGACGCTCAAATCAGTGGTGGCGAAACCCGACAGGACTATAAAGATACCAGGCGTTTCCCCATGGCGGC
TCCCTCGTGCGCTCTCCTGTTCCTGCCTTTCGGTTTACCGGTGTCATTCCGCTGTTATGGCCGCGTTTGT
CTCATTCCACGCCTGACACTCAGTTCCGGGTAGGCAGTTCGCTCCAAGCTGGACTGTATGCACGAACCCC
CCGTTCAGTCCGACCGCTGCGCCTTATCCGGTAACTATCGTCTTGAGTCCAACCCGGAAAGACATGCAAA
AGCACCACTGGCAGCAGCCACTGGTAATTGATTTAGAGGAGTTAGTCTTGAAGTCATGCGCCGGTTAAGG
CTAAACTGAAAGGACAAGTTTTGGTGACTGCGCTCCTCCAAGCCAGTTACCTCGGTTCAAAGAGTTGGTA
GCTCAGAGAACCTTCGAAAAACCGCCCTGCAAGGCGGTTTTTTCGTTTTCAGAGCAAGAGATTACGCGCA
GACCAAAACGATCTCAAGAAGATCATCTTATTAATCAGATAAAATATAGATCTTTTCTACGGGGTCTGAC
GCTCAGTGGAACGAAAACTCACGTTAAGGGATTTTGGTCATGAGATTATCAAAAAGGATCTTCACCTAGA
TCCTTTTAAATTAAAAATGAAGTTTTAAATCAATCTAAAGTATATATGAGTAAACTTGGTCTGACAGTTA
CCAATGCTTAATCAGTGAGGCACCTATCTCAGCGATCTGTCTATTTCGTTCATCCATAGTTGCCTGACTC
CCCGTCGTGTAGATAACTACGATACGGGAGGGCTTACCATCTGGCCCCAGTGCTGCAATGATACCGCGAG
ACCCACGCTCACCGGCTCCAGATTTATCAGCAATAAACCAGCCAGCCGGAAGGGCCGAGCGCAGAAGTGG
TCCTGCAACTTTATCCGCCTCCATCCAGTCTATTAATTGTTGCCGGGAAGCTAGAGTAAGTAGTTCGCCA
GTTAATAGTTTGCGCAACGTTGTTGCCATTGCTACAGGCATCGTGGTGTCACGCTCGTCGTTTGGTATGG
CTTCATTCAGCTCCGGTTCCCAACGATCAAGGCGAGTTACATGATCCCCCATGTTGTGCAAAAAAGCGGT
TAGCTCCTTCGGTCCTCCGATCGTTGTCAGAAGTAAGTTGGCCGCAGTGTTATCACTCATGGTTATGGCA
GCACTGCATAATTCTCTTACTGTCATGCCATCCGTAAGATGCTTTTCTGTGACTGGTGAGTACTCAACCA
AGTCATTCTGAGAATAGTGTATGCGGCGACCGAGTTGCTCTTGCCCGGCGTCAATACGGGATAATACCGC
GCCACATAGCAGAACTTTAAAAGTGCTCATCATTGGAAAACGTTCTTCGGGGCGAAAACTCTCAAGGATC
TTACCGCTGTTGAGATCCAGTTCGATGTAACCCACTCGTGCACCCAACTGATCTTCAGCATCTTTTACTT
TCACCAGCGTTTCTGGGTGAGCAAAAACAGGAAGGCAAAATGCCGCAAAAAAGGGAATAAGGGCGACACG
GAAATGTTGAATACTCATACTCTTCCTTTTTCAATATTATTGAAGCATTTATCAGGGTTATTGTCTCATG
AGCGGATACATATTTGAATGTATTTAGAAAAATAAACAAATAGGGGTTCCGCGCACATTTCCCCGAAAAG
TGCCACCTGACGTCTAAGAAACCATTATTATCATGACATTAACCTATAAAAATAGGCGTATCACGAGGCC
CTTTCGTCTCGCGCGTTTCGGTGATGACGGTGAAAACCTCTGACACATGCAGCTCCCGGAGACGGTCACA
GCTTGTCTGTAAGCGGATGCCGGGAGCAGACAAGCCCGTCAGGGCGCGTCAGCGGGTGTTGGCGGGTGTC
GGGGCTGGCTTAACTATGCGGCATCAGAGCAGATTGTACTGAGAGTGCACCATATG
Features (pLannotate 1.2.2; 15 found; start..end, strand, type, name):
      1..74      +  promoter       PLtetO-1 promoter: modified phage lambda PL promoter with tet operator sites (Lutz and Bujard, 1997)
    104..817     +  CDS            GFPmut2: GFPmut2 is a basic (constitutively fluorescent) green fluorescent protein published in 1996, derived from Aequorea victoria. It is reported to be a very rapidly-maturing weak dimer.
    853..899     +  terminator     rrnB T1 terminator: transcription terminator T1 from the E. coli rrnB gene
    942..958     -  protein_bind   lac operator: The lac repressor binds to the lac operator to inhibit transcription in E. coli. This inhibition can be relieved by adding lactose or isopropyl-β-D-thiogalactopyranoside (IPTG). lac repressor encoded by lacI
    966..996     -  promoter       lac promoter: promoter for the E. coli lac operon
   1011..1032    -  protein_bind   CAP binding site: CAP binding activates transcription in the presence of cAMP. E. coli catabolite activator protein
   1045..1137    -  CDS            lacI (fragment): lac repressor; lacI; The lac repressor binds to the lac operator to inhibit transcription in E. coli. This inhibition can be relieved by adding lactose or isopropyl-β-D-thiogalactopyranoside (IPTG).
   1139..1272    -  rep_origin     RSF ori (fragment): Plasmids containing the RSF 1030 origin of replication can be propagated in E. coli cells that contain additional plasmids with compatible origins.
   1309..1330    +  misc_feature   bom (fragment): basis of mobility region from pBR322
   1429..1484    -  rep_origin     RSF ori (fragment): Plasmids containing the RSF 1030 origin of replication can be propagated in E. coli cells that contain additional plasmids with compatible origins.
   1572..2117    -  rep_origin     p15A ori: Plasmids containing the medium-copy-number p15A origin of replication can be propagated in E. coli cells that contain a second plasmid with the ColE1 origin.
   2308..3168    -  CDS            AmpR: β-lactamase; bla; confers resistance to ampicillin, carbenicillin, and related antibiotics
   3169..3273    -  promoter       AmpR promoter: bla
   3368..3403    +  CDS            rop (fragment): Rop protein, which maintains plasmids at low copy number; rop
   3505..3556    +  misc_feature   bom (fragment): basis of mobility region from pBR322
