[The description below was written by a language model from this plasmid's Addgene catalogue record and pLannotate feature annotations shown in this document.]
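Description:
pZH514 is a 3.6 kb bacterial expression plasmid for Escherichia coli, built on a pUC57 backbone in which the original high-copy origin has been exchanged for the p15A origin. This gives a low-to-medium copy number and compatibility with a second plasmid carrying a ColE1-type origin. Selection is by ampicillin through the β-lactamase gene (AmpR) driven by its native bla promoter.

The payload is a 714 bp GFPmut2 open reading frame, a rapidly maturing green fluorescent variant derived from Aequorea victoria GFP. It sits downstream of the PLtetO-1 promoter, a phage lambda PL derivative carrying tet operator sites, and is followed by the rrnB T1 transcription terminator. The catalogue entry states that a strong ribosome binding site precedes the ORF, although this element is not annotated separately in the feature table. No tetR gene is annotated on the plasmid, which fits the recorded purpose of constitutive expression: without Tet repressor supplied from elsewhere, PLtetO-1 should be unrepressed.

The remaining annotations are short backbone remnants: a lac promoter/operator/CAP site and fragments of lacI, rop, bom and an RSF-like origin. They appear to be leftovers of the parental vector sequences rather than working parts of the design.

The plasmid serves as a constitutive GFP reporter and as a template vector, since the GFPmut2 ORF can be swapped for a gene of interest by isothermal (Gibson) assembly. It comes from work developing a plasmid-based E. coli expression system with very low cell-to-cell variation.
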