Addgene plasmid #102667: pZH514
Purpose: Constitutive expression of GFPmut2; strong ribosome binding site; GFPmut2 ORF can be replaced with gene of interest by isothermal assembly
Depositing lab: Zach Hensel. Depositing organization: Universidade Nova de Lisboa, Instituto de Tecnologia Quimica e Biologica Antonio Xavier NOVA (ITQB NOVA). Publication: A plasmid-based Escherichia coli gene expression system with cell-to-cell variation below the extrinsic noise limit. Hensel Z. PLoS One. 2017 Oct 30;12(10):e0187259. doi: 10.1371/journal.pone.0187259. eCollection 2017. PONE-D-17-11810 PubMed 29084263.
Backbone
  Vector backbone: pUC57 (ori changed to p15A)
  Backbone manufacturer: Genewiz
  Vector type: Bacterial Expression
Growth in bacteria
  Bacterial resistance: Ampicillin, 100 μg/mL
  Growth temperature: 37°C
  Growth strain: DH5alpha
  Copy number: Low Copy
Gene/Insert
  Gene/Insert name: GFPmut2
  Species: Synthetic
  Insert size (bp): 714
  Cloning method: Gibson Cloning
Terms and licenses: Academic/Nonprofit Terms; Industry Terms: Not Available to Industry
Depositor comments: Please visit https://www.biorxiv.org/content/early/2017/09/23/192963 for bioRxiv preprint.
How to cite: pZH514 was a gift from Zach Hensel (Addgene plasmid # 102667 ; http://n2t.net/addgene:102667 ; RRID:Addgene_102667)
