>Addgene plasmid #102667 | pZH514 | depositor partial sequence | sequence record 194040 | sequencing results
NNNNNNNNANGNNNNTNNGNCCNATCAGTGATAGAGATTGACATCCCTATCAGTGATAGAGATACTGAGC
ACATCAGCAGGACGCACTGACCGAATTCATTAAAGAGGAGAAAGGTACCGCATGAGTAAAGGAGAAGAAC
TTTTCACTGGAGTTGTCCCAATTCTTGTTGAATTAGATGGTGATGTTAATGGGCACAAATTTTCTGTCAG
TGGAGAGGGTGAAGGTGATGCAACATACGGAAAACTTACCCTTAAATTTATTTGCACTACTGGAAAACTA
CCTGTTCCATGGCCAACACTTGTCACTACTTTCGCGTATGGTCTTCAATGCTTTGCGAGATACCCAGATC
ATATGAAACAGCATGACTTTTTCAAGAGTGCCATGCCCGAAGGTTATGTACAGGAAAGAACTATATTTTT
CAAAGATGACGGGAACTACAAGACACGTGCTGAAGTCAAGTTTGAAGGTGATACCCTTGTTAATAGAATC
GAGTTAAAAGGTATTGATTTTAAAGAAGATGGAAACATTCTTGGACACAAATTGGAATACAACTATAACT
CACACAATGTATACATCATGGCAGACAAACAAAAGAATGGAATCAAAGTTAACTTCAAAATTAGACACAA
CATTGAAGATGGAAGCGTTCAACTAGCAGACCATTATCAACAAAATACTCCAATTGGCGATGGCCCTGTC
CTTTTACCAGACAACCATTACCTGTCCACACAATCTGCCCTTTCGAAAGATCCCAACGAAAAGAGAGACC
ACATGGTCCTTCTTGAGTTTGTAACAGCTGCTGGGATTACACATGGCATGGATGAACTATACAAATAATA
ATCTAGCCATGGTACGCGTGCTAGAGGCATCAAATAAAACGAAAGGCTCAGTCGAAAGACTGGGCCTTTC
GTTTTATAAGCTTGGCGTAATCATGGTCATAGCTGTTTCCTGTGTGAAATTGTTATCCGCTCACAATTCC
ACACAACATACGAACCCGGAAGCATAAAGTGTAAAGCCTGGGGGTGCCTAANGGAGTGGAGCTAAACTCA
CATTAAATTGCCGTGGCGCTCACTGGCCCGCCTTTCCAGTCCGGAAAACCTGGTCGTGGCCAGCTGCCAT
TAATGAANCNGGCCAACGCCCCGGGGAAANGNCGGTTTTGCNTTATTGGACNGCTCTTTNNGATTCTCTC
GCTTTAACGGAATCCGTTGGGTACCCGTCCNTTTCGGTCTGCNGNNNAATCGGATTTCATCNTCCCTCCA
AAAGGCGGGTAAAAACGGGTTANACNNNTAAAAATCCAGGTGTAAAANACCCAGGAAAAAGACCTGTGGA
ACAACTAAATGNCCCCTCAAAAAAGTCCAGGATAACTGTATAAANNANCTTGG
